Addgene plasmid #205764: pLentiPGK Puro DEST JNKKTRrsGreenF-E
Purpose: Expression of JNK KTR rsGreenF-E under PKG promoter (With Puromycin Resistance)
Depositing lab: Edward Boyden. Depositing organization: Massachusetts Institute of Technology. Publication: Temporally multiplexed imaging of dynamic signaling networks in living cells. Qian Y, Celiker OT, Wang Z, Guner-Ataman B, Boyden ES. Cell. 2023 Dec 7;186(25):5656-5672.e21. doi: 10.1016/j.cell.2023.11.010. Epub 2023 Nov 28. PubMed 38029746.
Backbone
  Vector backbone: pLenti PKG Puro DEST (w118-1)
  Vector type: Mammalian Expression, Lentiviral
Growth in bacteria
  Bacterial resistance: Ampicillin, 100 μg/mL
  Growth temperature: 37°C
  Growth strain: NEB Stable
  Copy number: High Copy
Gene/Insert
  Gene/Insert name: JNK KTR rsGreenF-E
  Species: Synthetic
  Insert size (bp): 1251
  Mutation: wt
  Cloning method: Restriction Enzyme; 5′ cloning site Unknown (unknown if destroyed); 3′ cloning site Unknown (unknown if destroyed)
Terms and licenses: Academic/Nonprofit Terms; Industry Terms: Not Available to Industry
Depositor comments: Please visit https://www.biorxiv.org/content/10.1101/2022.08.22.504781v1.full for bioRxiv preprint.
How to cite: pLentiPGK Puro DEST JNKKTRrsGreenF-E was a gift from Edward Boyden (Addgene plasmid # 205764 ; http://n2t.net/addgene:205764 ; RRID:Addgene_205764)
