[The description below was written by a language model from this plasmid's Addgene catalogue record and pLannotate feature annotations shown in this document.]
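Description:
pLentiPGK Puro DEST JNKKTRrsGreenF-E is a 9.2 kb HIV-1-based lentiviral transfer plasmid for mammalian expression of a fluorescent JNK kinase translocation reporter (KTR). In bacteria it is maintained by a high-copy ColE1/pUC-type origin and selected through the β-lactamase (ampicillin resistance) gene. An f1 origin, lac/lacZα remnants, and T3 and T7 promoters are carried over from the cloning backbone. The viral portion has a third-generation style layout. An RSV enhancer/promoter is fused to a truncated 5' LTR and drives genomic RNA production. It is followed by the Ψ packaging signal with a gag fragment, the Rev response element, and the cPPT/CTS. The cassette ends in a truncated 3' LTR with a downstream SV40 polyadenylation signal and an SV40 origin.

Between the LTRs, a human PGK promoter drives the 1,251 bp synthetic insert, which is flanked by attB1 and attB2 sites. These sites indicate that the backbone originated as a Gateway destination vector, although the catalogue lists restriction cloning with unknown sites. The insert begins with a fragment matching human JUN, which presumably provides the JNK docking and substrate portion of the KTR. It is fused to a GFP-family coding region that the automated annotation labels vsfGFP-9 but that the record names rsGreenF-E. KTRs generally report kinase activity by shifting between nucleus and cytoplasm as they are phosphorylated. A WPRE follows the insert to enhance transcript expression. A separate mouse PGK promoter then drives puromycin N-acetyltransferase, allowing selection of transduced cells. The associated work concerns temporally multiplexed imaging of signaling networks in living cells, consistent with use of this construct to generate stable JNK-reporter cell lines.
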