Features (pLannotate 1.2.2; 31 found; start..end, strand, type, name):
     26..130     +  promoter       AmpR promoter: bla
    131..991     +  CDS            AmpR: β-lactamase; bla; confers resistance to ampicillin, carbenicillin, and related antibiotics
   1162..1750    +  rep_origin     ori: high-copy-number ColE1/pMB1/pBR322/pUC origin of replication
   1933..2025    +  CDS            lacI (fragment): lac repressor; lacI; The lac repressor binds to the lac operator to inhibit transcription in E. coli. This inhibition can be relieved by adding lactose or isopropyl-β-D-thiogalactopyranoside (IPTG).
   2038..2059    +  protein_bind   CAP binding site: CAP binding activates transcription in the presence of cAMP. E. coli catabolite activator protein
   2074..2104    +  promoter       lac promoter: promoter for the E. coli lac operon
   2112..2128    +  protein_bind   lac operator: The lac repressor binds to the lac operator to inhibit transcription in E. coli. This inhibition can be relieved by adding lactose or isopropyl-β-D-thiogalactopyranoside (IPTG). lac repressor encoded by lacI
   2173..2191    +  promoter       T3 promoter: promoter for bacteriophage T3 RNA polymerase
   2219..2445    +  promoter       RSV promoter: Rous sarcoma virus enhancer/promoter
   2446..2626    +  LTR            5' LTR (truncated): truncated 5' long terminal repeat (LTR) from HIV-1
   2673..2798    +  misc_feature   HIV-1 Ψ: packaging signal of human immunodeficiency virus type 1
   2782..3145    +  CDS            HIV-1 gag (fragment): gag protein from human immunodeficiency virus 1; gag
   3291..3524    +  misc_feature   RRE: The Rev response element (RRE) of HIV-1 allows for Rev-dependent mRNA export from the nucleus to the cytoplasm.
   3901..4001    +  CDS            Rev (fragment): human immunodeficiency virus 1 (HIV-1) Rev protein; rev; enhances nuclear export of unspliced and incompletely spliced viral mRNAs
   4020..4137    +  misc_feature   cPPT/CTS: central polypurine tract and central termination sequence of HIV-1
   4157..4180    -  misc_feature   MCS (fragment): pBluescript multiple cloning site
   4183..4693    +  promoter       hPGK promoter: human phosphoglycerate kinase 1 promoter
   4748..4772    +  protein_bind   attB1: mutant version of attB; recombination site for the Gateway® BP reaction BP Clonase™
   4781..4960    +  CDS            JUN (fragment): JUN_HUMAN - Experimental evidence at protein level: Swiss-Prot protein existence level 1. Transcription factor that recognizes and binds to the enhancer heptamer motif 5'-TGA[CG]TCA-3' (PubMed:10995748, PubMed:22083952). Promotes activity of NR5A1 when phosphorylated by HIPK3 leading to increased steroidogenic gene expression upon cAMP signaling pathway stimulation (PubMed:17210646). Involved in activated KRAS-mediated transcriptional activation of USP28 in colorectal cancer (CRC) cells (PubMed:24623306). Binds to the USP28 promoter in colorectal cancer (CRC) cells (PubMed:24623306). From Homo
   4973..6028    +  CDS            vsfGFP-9: vsfGFP-9 is a basic (constitutively fluorescent) green fluorescent protein published in 2015, derived from Aequorea victoria. It has low acid sensitivity.
   6055..6079    -  protein_bind   attB2: mutant version of attB; recombination site for the Gateway® BP reaction BP Clonase™
   6110..6698    +  misc_feature   WPRE: woodchuck hepatitis virus posttranscriptional regulatory element
   6712..7211    +  promoter       PGK promoter: mouse phosphoglycerate kinase 1 promoter
   7232..7831    +  CDS            PuroR: puromycin N-acetyltransferase; pac from Streptomyces alboniger; confers resistance to puromycin
   7899..8036    +  CDS            nef (fragment): NEF_HV1LA - Experimental evidence at protein level: Swiss-Prot protein existence level 1. Extracellular Nef protein targets CD4(+) T-lymphocytes for apoptosis by interacting with CXCR4 surface receptors. From Human immunodeficiency virus type 1 group M subtype B (isolate Lai) (HIV-1).
   8022..8202    +  LTR            5' LTR (truncated): truncated 5' long terminal repeat (LTR) from HIV-1
   8274..8395    +  polyA_signal   SV40 poly(A) signal: SV40 polyadenylation signal
   8435..8570    +  rep_origin     SV40 ori: SV40 origin of replication
   8591..8609    -  promoter       T7 promoter: promoter for bacteriophage T7 RNA polymerase
   8617..8772    +  CDS            lacZα (fragment): LacZα fragment of β-galactosidase; lacZ fragment
   8777..9205    +  rep_origin     f1 ori (sequence partly withheld): f1 bacteriophage origin of replication; arrow indicates direction of (+) strand synthesis
>Addgene plasmid #205764 | pLentiPGK Puro DEST JNKKTRrsGreenF-E | addgene full sequence | sequence record 459163 | Addgene NGS Result
AGGTGGCACTTTTCGGGGAAATGTGCGCGGAACCCCTATTTGTTTATTTTTCTAAATACATTCAAATATG
TATCCGCTCATGAGACAATAACCCTGATAAATGCTTCAATAATATTGAAAAAGGAAGAGTATGAGTATTC
AACATTTCCGTGTCGCCCTTATTCCCTTTTTTGCGGCATTTTGCCTTCCTGTTTTTGCTCACCCAGAAAC
GCTGGTGAAAGTAAAAGATGCTGAAGATCAGTTGGGTGCACGAGTGGGTTACATCGAACTGGATCTCAAC
AGCGGTAAGATCCTTGAGAGTTTTCGCCCCGAAGAACGTTTTCCAATGATGAGCACTTTTAAAGTTCTGC
TATGTGGCGCGGTATTATCCCGTATTGACGCCGGGCAAGAGCAACTCGGTCGCCGCATACACTATTCTCA
GAATGACTTGGTTGAGTACTCACCAGTCACAGAAAAGCATCTTACGGATGGCATGACAGTAAGAGAATTA
TGCAGTGCTGCCATAACCATGAGTGATAACACTGCGGCCAACTTACTTCTGACAACGATCGGAGGACCGA
AGGAGCTAACCGCTTTTTTGCACAACATGGGGGATCATGTAACTCGCCTTGATCGTTGGGAACCGGAGCT
GAATGAAGCCATACCAAACGACGAGCGTGACACCACGATGCCTGTAGCAATGGCAACAACGTTGCGCAAA
CTATTAACTGGCGAACTACTTACTCTAGCTTCCCGGCAACAATTAATAGACTGGATGGAGGCGGATAAAG
TTGCAGGACCACTTCTGCGCTCGGCCCTTCCGGCTGGCTGGTTTATTGCTGATAAATCTGGAGCCGGTGA
GCGTGGGTCTCGCGGTATCATTGCAGCACTGGGGCCAGATGGTAAGCCCTCCCGTATCGTAGTTATCTAC
ACGACGGGGAGTCAGGCAACTATGGATGAACGAAATAGACAGATCGCTGAGATAGGTGCCTCACTGATTA
AGCATTGGTAACTGTCAGACCAAGTTTACTCATATATACTTTAGATTGATTTAAAACTTCATTTTTAATT
TAAAAGGATCTAGGTGAAGATCCTTTTTGATAATCTCATGACCAAAATCCCTTAACGTGAGTTTTCGTTC
CACTGAGCGTCAGACCCCGTAGAAAAGATCAAAGGATCTTCTTGAGATCCTTTTTTTCTGCGCGTAATCT
GCTGCTTGCAAACAAAAAAACCACCGCTACCAGCGGTGGTTTGTTTGCCGGATCAAGAGCTACCAACTCT
TTTTCCGAAGGTAACTGGCTTCAGCAGAGCGCAGATACCAAATACTGTTCTTCTAGTGTAGCCGTAGTTA
GGCCACCACTTCAAGAACTCTGTAGCACCGCCTACATACCTCGCTCTGCTAATCCTGTTACCAGTGGCTG
CTGCCAGTGGCGATAAGTCGTGTCTTACCGGGTTGGACTCAAGACGATAGTTACCGGATAAGGCGCAGCG
GTCGGGCTGAACGGGGGGTTCGTGCACACAGCCCAGCTTGGAGCGAACGACCTACACCGAACTGAGATAC
CTACAGCGTGAGCTATGAGAAAGCGCCACGCTTCCCGAAGGGAGAAAGGCGGACAGGTATCCGGTAAGCG
GCAGGGTCGGAACAGGAGAGCGCACGAGGGAGCTTCCAGGGGGAAACGCCTGGTATCTTTATAGTCCTGT
CGGGTTTCGCCACCTCTGACTTGAGCGTCGATTTTTGTGATGCTCGTCAGGGGGGCGGAGCCTATGGAAA
AACGCCAGCAACGCGGCCTTTTTACGGTTCCTGGCCTTTTGCTGGCCTTTTGCTCACATGTTCTTTCCTG
CGTTATCCCCTGATTCTGTGGATAACCGTATTACCGCCTTTGAGTGAGCTGATACCGCTCGCCGCAGCCG
AACGACCGAGCGCAGCGAGTCAGTGAGCGAGGAAGCGGAAGAGCGCCCAATACGCAAACCGCCTCTCCCC
GCGCGTTGGCCGATTCATTAATGCAGCTGGCACGACAGGTTTCCCGACTGGAAAGCGGGCAGTGAGCGCA
ACGCAATTAATGTGAGTTAGCTCACTCATTAGGCACCCCAGGCTTTACACTTTATGCTTCCGGCTCGTAT
GTTGTGTGGAATTGTGAGCGGATAACAATTTCACACAGGAAACAGCTATGACCATGATTACGCCAAGCGC
GCAATTAACCCTCACTAAAGGGAACAAAAGCTGGAGCTGCAAGCTTAATGTAGTCTTATGCAATACTCTT
GTAGTCTTGCAACATGGTAACGATGAGTTAGCAACATGCCTTACAAGGAGAGAAAAAGCACCGTGCATGC
CGATTGGTGGAAGTAAGGTGGTACGATCGTGCCTTATTAGGAAGGCAACAGACGGGTCTGACATGGATTG
GACGAACCACTGAATTGCCGCATTGCAGAGATATTGTATTTAAGTGCCTAGCTCGATACATAAACGGGTC
TCTCTGGTTAGACCAGATCTGAGCCTGGGAGCTCTCTGGCTAACTAGGGAACCCACTGCTTAAGCCTCAA
TAAAGCTTGCCTTGAGTGCTTCAAGTAGTGTGTGCCCGTCTGTTGTGTGACTCTGGTAACTAGAGATCCC
TCAGACCCTTTTAGTCAGTGTGGAAAATCTCTAGCAGTGGCGCCCGAACAGGGACTTGAAAGCGAAAGGG
AAACCAGAGGAGCTCTCTCGACGCAGGACTCGGCTTGCTGAAGCGCGCACGGCAAGAGGCGAGGGGCGGC
GACTGGTGAGTACGCCAAAAATTTTGACTAGCGGAGGCTAGAAGGAGAGAGATGGGTGCGAGAGCGTCAG
TATTAAGCGGGGGAGAATTAGATCGCGATGGGAAAAAATTCGGTTAAGGCCAGGGGGAAAGAAAAAATAT
AAATTAAAACATATAGTATGGGCAAGCAGGGAGCTAGAACGATTCGCAGTTAATCCTGGCCTGTTAGAAA
CATCAGAAGGCTGTAGACAAATACTGGGACAGCTACAACCATCCCTTCAGACAGGATCAGAAGAACTTAG
ATCATTATATAATACAGTAGCAACCCTCTATTGTGTGCATCAAAGGATAGAGATAAAAGACACCAAGGAA
GCTTTAGACAAGATAGAGGAAGAGCAAAACAAAAGTAAGACCACCGCACAGCAAGCGGCCGCTGATCTTC
AGACCTGGAGGAGGAGATATGAGGGACAATTGGAGAAGTGAATTATATAAATATAAAGTAGTAAAAATTG
AACCATTAGGAGTAGCACCCACCAAGGCAAAGAGAAGAGTGGTGCAGAGAGAAAAAAGAGCAGTGGGAAT
AGGAGCTTTGTTCCTTGGGTTCTTGGGAGCAGCAGGAAGCACTATGGGCGCAGCGTCAATGACGCTGACG
GTACAGGCCAGACAATTATTGTCTGGTATAGTGCAGCAGCAGAACAATTTGCTGAGGGCTATTGAGGCGC
AACAGCATCTGTTGCAACTCACAGTCTGGGGCATCAAGCAGCTCCAGGCAAGAATCCTGGCTGTGGAAAG
ATACCTAAAGGATCAACAGCTCCTGGGGATTTGGGGTTGCTCTGGAAAACTCATTTGCACCACTGCTGTG
CCTTGGAATGCTAGTTGGAGTAATAAATCTCTGGAACAGATTTGGAATCACACGACCTGGATGGAGTGGG
ACAGAGAAATTAACAATTACACAAGCTTAATACACTCCTTAATTGAAGAATCGCAAAACCAGCAAGAAAA
GAATGAACAAGAATTATTGGAATTAGATAAATGGGCAAGTTTGTGGAATTGGTTTAACATAACAAATTGG
CTGTGGTATATAAAATTATTCATAATGATAGTAGGAGGCTTGGTAGGTTTAAGAATAGTTTTTGCTGTAC
TTTCTATAGTGAATAGAGTTAGGCAGGGATATTCACCATTATCGTTTCAGACCCACCTCCCAACCCCGAG
GGGACCCGACAGGCCCGAAGGAATAGAAGAAGAAGGTGGAGAGAGAGACAGAGACAGATCCATTCGATTA
GTGAACGGATCTCGACGGTATCGGTTAACTTTTAAAAGAAAAGGGGGGATTGGGGGGTACAGTGCAGGGG
AAAGAATAGTAGACATAATAGCAACAGACATACAAACTAAAGAATTACAAAAACAAATTACAAAAATTCA
AAATTTTATCGATCACGAGACTAGCCTCGAGAAGCTTGATATCGAATTCCACGGGGTTGGGGTTGCGCCT
TTTCCAAGGCAGCCCTGGGTTTGCGCAGGGACGCGGCTGCTCTGGGCGTGGTTCCGGGAAACGCAGCGGC
GCCGACCCTGGGTCTCGCACATTCTTCACGTCCGTTCGCAGCGTCACCCGGATCTTCGCCGCTACCCTTG
TGGGCCCCCCGGCGACGCTTCCTGCTCCGCCCCTAAGTCGGGAAGGTTCCTTGCGGTTCGCGGCGTGCCG
GACGTGACAAACGGAAGCCGCACGTCTCACTAGTACCCTCGCAGACGGACAGCGCCAGGGAGCAATGGCA
GCGCGCCGACCGCGATGGGCTGTGGCCAATAGCGGCTGCTCAGCAGGGCGCGCCGAGAGCAGCGGCCGGG
AAGGGGCGGTGCGGGAGGCGGGGTGTGGGGCGGTAGTGTGGGCCCTGTTCCTGCCCGCGCGGTGTTCCGC
ATTCTGCAAGCCTCCGGAGCGCACGTCGGCAGTCGGCTCCCTCGTTGACCGAATCACCGACCTCTCTCCC
CAGGGGGATCCACCGGTTCGTCGACTAGTCCAGTGTGGTGGAATTCTGCAGATATCAACAAGTTTGTACA
AAAAAGCAGGCTCCACCATGAGTAACCCTAAGATCCTAAAACAGAGCATGACCTTGAACCTGGCCGACCC
GGTGGGCAGTCTGAAGCCGCACCTCCGCGCCAAGCGCTCGGCCGGTCTCAACGAAGACGAGTCGCCATCT
AAGAAGCTGGCGTCGCCGGAGGTGTCGTCAAGGCTGGAGCGCCTGACCCTCCAGTCCAGCACTAGTATGG
TGAGCAAGGGCGAGGAGCTGTTCACCGGGGTGGTGCCCATCCTGGTCGAGCTGGACGGCGACGTAAACGG
CCACAAGTTCAGCGTGCGCGGCGAGGGCGAGGGCGATGCCACCAACGGCAAGCTGACCATGAAGTTCATC
TGCACCACCGGCAAGCTGCCAGTGCCCTGGCCCACCCTCGTGACCACCCTGACCTACGGCGTGCTGTGCT
TCGCCCGCTACCCCGACCACATGAAGCAGCACGACTTCTTCAAGTCCGCCATGCCCGAAGGCTACGTCCA
GGAGCGCACCATCAGCTTCGAGGACGACGGCTATTACAAGACCCGCGCCGAGGTGAAGTTCGAGGGCGAC
ACCCTGGTGAACCGCATCGAGCTGAAGGGCATCGACTTCAAGGAGGACGGCAACATCCTGGGGCACAAGC
TGGAGTACAACCTCAACAGCCACAACGCCTATATCACGGCCGACAAGCAGAAGAACGGCATCAGGTCTAA
CTTCAAGATCCGCCTCAACGTCGAGGACGGCAGCGTGCAGCTCGCCGACCACTACCAGCAGAACACCCCC
ATCGGCGACGGCCCCGTGCTGCTGCCCGACAACCACTACCTGAGCACCCAGAATAAGCTGAGCAAAGACC
CCAACGAGAAGCGCGATCACATGGTCCTGCTGGAGTTCGTGACCGCCTCCGGGATCACTCTCGGCATGGA
CGAGCTGTACAAGCTGCAAGTTCAACTGGTGGAGTCAGGTGGTGCACTTGTTCAGCCGGGCGGTAGTTTG
CGACTTTCATGCGCGGCGTCAGGTTTCCCTGTAAACCGATACAGTATGAGGTGGTATAGACAAGCGCCCG
GCAAAGAACGAGAATGGGTTGCAGGAATGAGTAGTGCAGGAGATCGAAGTTCCTACGAAGACAGCGTTAA
AGGGCGCTTCACTATCAGTCGAGATGATGCACGGAACACCGTGTATCTGCAAATGAACAGCCTTAAACCT
GAAGATACGGCCGTATATTATTGTAACGTCAACGTCGGATTTGAATACTGGGGACAGGGTACGCAAGTCA
CGGTATCTTAAGCGGCCGCACTCGAGATATCTAGACCCAGCTTTCTTGTACAAAGTGGTTGATATCCAGC
ACAGTGGCGGCCGCTCGACAATCAACCTCTGGATTACAAAATTTGTGAAAGATTGACTGGTATTCTTAAC
TATGTTGCTCCTTTTACGCTATGTGGATACGCTGCTTTAATGCCTTTGTATCATGCTATTGCTTCCCGTA
TGGCTTTCATTTTCTCCTCCTTGTATAAATCCTGGTTGCTGTCTCTTTATGAGGAGTTGTGGCCCGTTGT
CAGGCAACGTGGCGTGGTGTGCACTGTGTTTGCTGACGCAACCCCCACTGGTTGGGGCATTGCCACCACC
TGTCAGCTCCTTTCCGGGACTTTCGCTTTCCCCCTCCCTATTGCCACGGCGGAACTCATCGCCGCCTGCC
TTGCCCGCTGCTGGACAGGGGCTCGGCTGTTGGGCACTGACAATTCCGTGGTGTTGTCGGGGAAGCTGAC
GTCCTTTCCATGGCTGCTCGCCTGTGTTGCCACCTGGATTCTGCGCGGGACGTCCTTCTGCTACGTCCCT
TCGGCCCTCAATCCAGCGGACCTTCCTTCCCGCGGCCTGCTGCCGGCTCTGCGGCCTCTTCCGCGTCTTC
GCCTTCGCCCTCAGACGAGTCGGATCTCCCTTTGGGCCGCCTCCCCGCCTGGAATTCTACCGGGTAGGGG
AGGCGCTTTTCCCAAGGCAGTCTGGAGCATGCGCTTTAGCAGCCCCGCTGGGCACTTGGCGCTACACAAG
TGGCCTCTGGCCTCGCACACATTCCACATCCACCGGTAGGCGCCAACCGGCTCCGTTCTTTGGTGGCCCC
TTCGCGCCACCTTCTACTCCTCCCCTAGTCAGGAAGTTCCCCCCCGCCCCGCAGCTCGCGTCGTGCAGGA
CGTGACAAATGGAAGTAGCACGTCTCACTAGTCTCGTGCAGATGGACAGCACCGCTGAGCAATGGAAGCG
GGTAGGCCTTTGGGGCAGCGGCCAATAGCAGCTTTGCTCCTTCGCTTTCTGGGCTCAGAGGCTGGGAAGG
GGTGGGTCCGGGGGCGGGCTCAGGGGCGGGCTCAGGGGCGGGGCGGGCGCCCGAAGGTCCTCCGGAGGCC
CGGCATTCTGCACGCTTCAAAAGCGCACGTCTGCCGCGCTGTTCTCCTCTTCCTCATCTCCGGGCCTTTC
GACCTGCAGCCCAAGCTTACCATGACCGAGTACAAGCCCACGGTGCGCCTCGCCACCCGCGACGACGTCC
CCAGGGCCGTACGCACCCTCGCCGCCGCGTTCGCCGACTACCCCGCCACGCGCCACACCGTCGATCCGGA
CCGCCACATCGAGCGGGTCACCGAGCTGCAAGAACTCTTCCTCACGCGCGTCGGGCTCGACATCGGCAAG
GTGTGGGTCGCGGACGACGGCGCCGCGGTGGCGGTCTGGACCACGCCGGAGAGCGTCGAAGCGGGGGCGG
TGTTCGCCGAGATCGGCCCGCGCATGGCCGAGTTGAGCGGTTCCCGGCTGGCCGCGCAGCAACAGATGGA
AGGCCTCCTGGCGCCGCACCGGCCCAAGGAGCCCGCGTGGTTCCTGGCCACCGTCGGCGTCTCGCCCGAC
CACCAGGGCAAGGGTCTGGGCAGCGCCGTCGTGCTCCCCGGAGTGGAGGCGGCCGAGCGCGCCGGGGTGC
CCGCCTTCCTGGAGACCTCCGCGCCCCGCAACCTCCCCTTCTACGAGCGGCTCGGCTTCACCGTCACCGC
CGACGTCGAGGTGCCCGAAGGACCGCGCACCTGGTGCATGACCCGCAAGCCCGGTGCCTGACGCCCGCCC
CACGACCCGCAGCGCCCGACCGAAAGGAGCGCACGACCCCATGCATCTCGAGGGCCCGGTACCTTTAAGA
CCAATGACTTACAAGGCAGCTGTAGATCTTAGCCACTTTTTAAAAGAAAAGGGGGGACTGGAAGGGCTAG
CTCACTCCCAACGAAGACAAGATCTGCTTTTTGCTTGTACTGGGTCTCTCTGGTTAGACCAGATCTGAGC
CTGGGAGCTCTCTGGCTAACTAGGGAACCCACTGCTTAAGCCTCAATAAAGCTTGCCTTGAGTGCTTCAA
GTAGTGTGTGCCCGTCTGTTGTGTGACTCTGGTAACTAGAGATCCCTCAGACCCTTTTAGTCAGTGTGGA
AAATCTCTAGCAGTAGTAGTTCATGTCATCTTATTATTCAGTATTTATAACTTGCAAAGAAATGAATATC
AGAGAGTGAGAGGAACTTGTTTATTGCAGCTTATAATGGTTACAAATAAAGCAATAGCATCACAAATTTC
ACAAATAAAGCATTTTTTTCACTGCATTCTAGTTGTGGTTTGTCCAAACTCATCAATGTATCTTATCATG
TCTGGCTCTAGCTATCCCGCCCCTAACTCCGCCCATCCCGCCCCTAACTCCGCCCAGTTCCGCCCATTCT
CCGCCCCATGGCTGACTAATTTTTTTTATTTATGCAGAGGCCGAGGCCGCCTCGGCCTCTGAGCTATTCC
AGAAGTAGTGAGGAGGCTTTTTTGGAGGCCTAGGGACGTACCCAATTCGCCCTATAGTGAGTCGTATTAC
GCGCGCTCACTGGCCGTCGTTTTACAACGTCGTGACTGGGAAAACCCTGGCGTTACCCAACTTAATCGCC
TTGCAGCACATCCCCCTTTCGCCAGCTGGCGTAATAGCGAAGAGGCCCGCACCGATCGCCCTTCCCAACA
GTTGCGCAGCCTGAATGGCGAATGGG
[124 nt withheld, positions 8777-8900]
C
[91 nt withheld, positions 8902-8992]
A
[49 nt withheld, positions 8994-9042]
CCTTTGACGTTGGAGTCCACGTTCTTT
[37 nt withheld, positions 9070-9106]
ACCCTATCTCGGTCTATTCTTTTGATTTATAAGGGATTTTGCCGATTTCGGCCTATTGGTTAAAAAATGA
GCTGATTTAACAAAAATTTAACGCGAATTTTAACAAAATATTAACGCTTACAATTT
